>Addgene plasmid #38986 | ACBD7 | depositor partial sequence | sequence record 49044 | ACBD7 sequence 348 bps
ATGCACCATCATCATCATCATTCTTCTGGTGTAGATCTGGGTACCGAGAACCTGTACTTCCAATCCATGG
CCCTGCAGGCTGATTTTGACAGGGCTGCAGAAGATGTGAGGAAGCTGAAAGCAAGACCAGATGATGGAGA
ACTGAAAGAACTCTATGGGCTTTACAAACAAGCAATAGTTGGAGACATTAATATTGCGTGTCCAGGAATG
CTAGATTTGAAAGGCAAAGCCAAATGGGAAGCATGGAACCTCAAAAAAGGGTTGTCGACGGAAGATGCGA
CGAGTGCCTATATTTCTAAAGCAAAGGAGCTGATAGAAAAATACGGAATTTGACAGTAAAGGTGGATA
