>Addgene plasmid #38986 | ACBD7 | addgene partial sequence | sequence record 52868 | T7 5'-TAATACGACTCACTATAGGG-3'
ATTTTGTTTAACTTTAAGAAGGAGATATACATATGCACCATCATCATCATCATTCTTCTGGTGTAGATCT
GGGTACCGAGAACCTGTACTTCCAATCCATGGCCCTGCAGGCTGATTTTGACAGGGCTGCAGAAGATGTG
AGGAAGCTGAAAGCAAGACCAGATGATGGAGAACTGAAAGAACTCTATGGGCTTTACAAACAAGCAATAG
TTGGAGACATTAATATTGCGTGTCCAGGAATGCTAGATTTGAAAGGCAAAGCCAAATGGGAAGCATGGAA
CCTCAAAAAAGGGTTGTCGACGGAAGATGCGACGAGTGCCTATATTTCTAAAGCAAAGGAGCTGATAGAA
AAATACGGAATTTGACAGTAAAGGTGGATACGGATCCGAATTCGAGCTCCGTCGACAAGCTTGCGGCCGC
ACTCGAGCACCACCACCACCACCACTGAGATCCGGCTGCTAACAAAGCCCGAAAGGAAGCTGAGTTGGCT
GCTGCCACCGCTGAGCAATAACTAGCATAACCCCTTGGGGCCTCTAAACGGGTCTTGAGGGGTTTTTTGC
TGAAAGGAGGAACTATATCCGGATTGGCGAATGGG
[124 nt withheld, positions 596-719]
C
[91 nt withheld, positions 721-811]
A
[49 nt withheld, positions 813-861]
CCTTTGACGTTGGAGTCCACGTTCTTT
[37 nt withheld, positions 889-925]
ACCCTATCT
