>Addgene plasmid #38986 | ACBD7 | addgene partial sequence | sequence record 53312 | T7_term
CTTCGGGCTTGTAGCAGCCGGATCTCAGTGGTGGTGGTGGTGGTGCTCGAGTGCGGCCGCANGCTTGTCG
ACGGAGCTCGAATTCGGATCCGTATCCACCTTTACTGTCAAATTCCGTATTTTTCTATCAGCTCCTTTGC
TTTAGAAATATAGGCACTCGTCGCATCTTCCGTCGACAACCCTTTTTTGAGGTTCCATGCTTCCCATTTG
GCTTTGCCTTTCAAATCTAGCATTCCTGGACACGCAATATTAATGTCTCCAACTATTGCTTGTTTGTAAA
GCCCATAGAGTTCTTTCAGTTCTCCATCATCTGGTCTTGCTTTCAGCTTCCTCACATCTTCTGCAGCCCT
GTCAAAATCAGCCTGCAGGGCCATGGATTGGAAGTACAGGTTCTCGGTACCCAGATCTACACCAGAAGAA
TGATGATGATGATGGTGCATATGTATATCTCCTTCTTAAAGTTAAACAAAATTATTTCTAGAGGGGAATT
GTTATCCGCTCACAATTCCCCTATAGTGAGTCGTATTAATTTCGCGGGATCGAGATCTCGATCCTCTACG
CCGGACGCATCGTGGCCGGCATCACCGGCGCCACAGGTGCGGTTGCTGGCGCCTATATCGCCGACATCAC
CGATGGGGAAGATCGGGCTCGCCCACTTCGGGCTCATGAGCGCTTGTTTCGGCGTGGGTATGGTGGCAGG
GCCCC
