[The description below was written by a language model from this plasmid's Addgene catalogue record.]
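Description:
ACBD7 is a bacterial expression plasmid built on the pNIC28-Bsa4 backbone from the SGC, a vector designed for ligation-independent cloning of protein-coding fragments for recombinant production in E. coli. It is selected with kanamycin and is recorded as low copy; the record does not state the origin of replication. It also does not name the promoter explicitly, although the listed sequencing primers (T7 forward and T7 terminator reverse) indicate that the insert sits within a T7-type expression cassette, which would normally be driven by T7 RNA polymerase in a suitable expression host. The listed propagation strain, Mach1, is a cloning strain rather than an expression strain.

The insert is a 348 bp fragment of human ACBD7 (acyl-Coenzyme A binding domain containing 7), introduced by ligation-independent cloning. It is fused at its N-terminus to a histidine tag followed by a TEV protease cleavage site, an arrangement that allows capture of the protein by immobilised metal affinity chromatography and subsequent removal of the tag to leave near-native protein. The stated purpose is bacterial expression for structure determination, and the record cautions that the insert may not represent the full open reading frame, since constructs of this kind are often trimmed to domain boundaries that favour soluble expression and crystallisation. An associated PDB entry is listed among the alternative names, linking this construct to a deposited ACBD7 structure. No feature table was supplied, so the exact residue boundaries and other backbone elements cannot be detailed here.
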