Addgene plasmid #38986: ACBD7
Purpose: Bacterial expression for structure determination; may not be full ORF
Depositing lab: Nicola Burgess-Brown. Depositing organization: University of Oxford.
Backbone
  Vector backbone: pNIC28-Bsa4
  Backbone manufacturer: SGC
  Vector type: Bacterial Expression
Growth in bacteria
  Bacterial resistance: Kanamycin, 50 μg/mL
  Growth temperature: 37°C
  Growth strain: Mach1
  Copy number: Low Copy
Gene/Insert
  Gene/Insert name: ACBD7 (alt names: acyl-Coenzyme A binding domain containing 7; PDB:3EPY)
  Species: H. sapiens (human)
  Insert size (bp): 348
  Entrez Gene: ACBD7 (a.k.a. RP11-455B2.6, bA455B2.2)
  Tag / fusion protein: His Tev (N terminal on insert)
  Cloning method: Ligation Independent Cloning
  Sequencing primers: 5′ T7; 3′ T7-term
Terms and licenses: Academic/Nonprofit Terms; Industry Terms: Not Available to Industry
How to cite: ACBD7 was a gift from Nicola Burgess-Brown (Addgene plasmid # 38986 ; http://n2t.net/addgene:38986 ; RRID:Addgene_38986)
